>Addgene plasmid #71313 | pTRK669 | addgene full sequence | sequence record 424345 | Addgene NGS Result
GCAGCGAAGATGTTGTCTGTTAGATTATGAAAGCCGATGACTGAATGAAATAATAAGCGCAGCGCCCTTC
TATTTCGGTTGGAGGAGGCTCAAGGGAGTATGAGGGAATGAAATTCCCTCATGGGTTTGATTTTAAAAAT
TGCTTGCAATTTTGCCGAGCGGTAGCGCTGGAAAATTTTTGAAAAAAATTTGGAATTTGGAAAAAAATGG
GGGGAAAGGAAGCGAATTTTGCTTCCGTACTACGACCCCCCATTAAGTGCCGAGTGCCAATTTTTGTGCC
AAAAACGCTCTATCCCAACTGGCTCAAGGGTTTAAGGGGTTTTTCAATCGCCAACGAATCGCCAACGTTT
TCGCCAACGTTTTTTATAAATCTATATTTAAGTAGCTTTATTGTTGTTTTTATGATTACAAAGTGATACA
CTAACTTTATAAAATTATTTGATTGGAGTTTTTTAAATGGTGATTTCAGAATCGAAAAAAAGAGTTATGA
TTTCTCTGACAAAAGAGCAAGATAAAAAATTAACAGATATGGCGAAACAAAAAGGTTTTTCAAAATCTGC
GGTTGCGGCGTTAGCTATAGAAGAATATGCAAGAAAGGAATCAGAACAAAAAAAATAAGCGAAAGCTCGC
GTTTTTAGAAGGATACGAGTTTTCGCTACTTGTTTTTGATAAGGTAATTATATCATGGCTATTAAAAATA
CTAAAGCTAGAAATTTTGGATTTTTATTATATCCTGACTCAATTCCTAATGATTGGAAAGAAAAATTAGA
GAGTTTGGGCGTATCTATGGCTGTCAGTCCTTTACACGATATGGACGAAAAAAAAGATAAAGATACATGG
AATAGTAGTGATGTTATACGAAATGGAAAGCACTATAAAAAACCACACTATCACGTTATATATATTGCAC
GAAATCCTGTAACAATAGAAAGCGTTAGGAACAAGATTAAGCGAAAATTGGGGAATAGTTCAGTTGCTCA
TGTTGAGATACTTGATTATATCAAAGGTTCATATGAATATTTGACTCATGAATCAAAGGACGCTATTGCT
AAGAATAAACATATATACGACAAAAAAGATATTTTGAACATTAATGATTTTGATATTGACCGCTATATAA
CACTTGATGAAAGCCAAAAAAGAGAATTGAAGAATTTACTTTTAGATATAGTGGATGACTATAATTTGGT
AAATACAAAAGATTTAATGGCTTTTATTCGCCTTAGGGGAGCGGAGTTTGGAATTTTAAATACGAATGAT
GTAAAAGATATTGTTTCAACAAACTCTAGCGCCTTTAGATTATGGTTTGAGGGCAATTATCAGTGTGGAT
ATAGAGCAAGTTATGCAAAGGTTCTTGATGCTGAAACGGGGGAAATAAAATGACAAACAAAGAAAAAGAG
TTATTTGCTGAAAATGAGGAATTAAAAAAAGAAATTAAGGACTTAAAAGAGCGTATTGAAAGATACAGAG
AAATGGAAGTTGAATTAAGTACAACAATAGATTTATTGAGAGGAGGGATTATTGAATAAATAAAAGCCCC
CTGACGAAAGTCGAAGGGGGTTTTTATTTTGGTTTGATGTTGCGATTAATAGCAATACAATTGCAATAAA
CAAAATGATCTTCCTTCAGGTTATGACCATCTGTGCCAGTTCGTAATGTCTGGTCAACTTTCCGACTCTG
AGAAACTTCTGGAATCGCTAGAGAATTTCTGGAATGGGATTCAGGAGTGGACAGAACGACACGGATATAT
AGTGGATGTGTCAAAACGCATACCATTTTGAACGATGACCTCTAATAATTGTTAATCATGTTGGTTACGT
ATTTATTAACTTCTCCTAGTATTAGTAATTATCATGGCTGTCATGGCGCATTAACGGAATAAAGGGTGTG
CTTAAATCGGGCCATTTTGCGTAATAAGAAAAAGGATTAATTATGAGCGAATTGAATTAATAATAAGGTA
ATAGATTTACATTAGAAAATGAAAGGGGATTTTATGCGTGAGAATGTTACAGTCTATCCCGGCAATAGTT
ACCCTTATTATCAAGATAAGAAAGAAAAGGATTTTTCGCTACGCTCAAATCCTTTAAAAAAACACAAAAG
ACCACATTTTTTAATGTGGTCTTTTATTCTTCAACTAAAGCACCCATTAGTTCAACAAACGAAAATTGGA
TAAAGTGGGATATTTTTAAAATATATATTTATGTTACAGTAATATTGACTTTTAAAAAAGGATTGATTCT
AATGAAGAAAGCAGACAAGTAAGCCTCCTAAATTCACTTTAGATAAAAATTTAGGAGGCATATCAAATGA
ACTTTAATAAAATTGATTTAGACAATTGGAAGAGAAAAGAGATATTTAATCATTATTTGAACCAACAAAC
GACTTTTAGTATAACCACAGAAATTGATATTAGTGTTTTATACCGAAACATAAAACAAGAAGGATATAAA
TTTTACCCTGCATTTATTTTCTTAGTGACAAGGGTGATAAACTCAAATACAGCTTTTAGAACTGGTTACA
ATAGCGACGGAGAGTTAGGTTATTGGGATAAGTTAGAGCCACTTTATACAATTTTTGATGGTGTATCTAA
AACATTCTCTGGTATTTGGACTCCTGTAAAGAATGACTTCAAAGAGTTTTATGATTTATACCTTTCTGAT
GTAGAGAAATATAATGGTTCGGGGAAATTGTTTCCCAAAACACCTATACCTGAAAATGCTTTTTCTCTTT
CTATTATTCCATGGACTTCATTTACTGGGTTTAACTTAAATATCAATAATAATAGTAATTACCTTCTACC
CATTATTACAGCAGGAAAATTCATTAATAAAGGTAATTCAATATATTTACCGCTATCTTTACAGGTACAT
CATTCTGTTTGTGATGGTTATCATGCAGGATTGTTTATGAACTCTATTCAGGAATTGTCAGATAGGCCTA
ATGACTGGCTTTTATAATATGAGATAATGCCGACTGTACTTTTTACAGTCGGTTTTCTAATGTCACTAGA
TCTAGTCTACTTAATTACGAAGTAAATAAGTCTAGTGTGTTAGACTTTATGAAATCTATATACGTTTATA
TATATTTATTATCCGATTTTTTATTAAAACGTCTCAAAATCGTTTCTGAGACGTTTTAGCGTTTATTTCG
TTTAGTTATCGGCATAATCGTTAAAACAGGCGTTATCGTAGCGTAAAAGCCTTGAGCGTAGCGTGGCTTT
Features (pLannotate 1.2.2; 5 found; start..end, strand, type, name):
    703..1323    +  CDS            repB: REPB_STRAG - Experimental evidence at protein level: Swiss-Prot protein existence level 1. Is essential for plasmid replication. Nicks the positive strand at the plus origin of replication. From Streptococcus agalactiae.
   1490..1511    +  misc_feature   HA-R (fragment): right homology arm from intron 1 of the mouse Rosa26 gene (Soriano, 1999)
   1608..1778    +  CDS            knt (fragment): KANU_BACSP - Also known as kan. Experimental evidence at protein level: Swiss-Prot protein existence level 1. Inactivates the antibiotic kanamycin by catalyzing the transfer of a nucleotidyl group from nucleoside triphosphates such as ATP to the 4'-hydroxyl group of the aminoglycoside. From Bacillus sp.
   2006..2122    +  CDS            cop (fragment): COP1_STAAU - Protein predicted: Swiss-Prot protein existence level 4. Putative control of replication message. From Staphylococcus aureus.
   2307..2954    +  CDS            cat: CAT1_STAAU - Experimental evidence at transcript level: Swiss-Prot protein existence level 2. This enzyme is an effector of chloramphenicol resistance in bacteria. From Staphylococcus aureus.
