>Addgene plasmid #71313 | pTRK669 | analyzer sequence | sequence record 129259
GACTGCTAGCAGCGAAGATGTTGTCTGTTAGATTATGAAAGCCGATGACTGAATGAAATAATAAGCGCAG
CGCCCTTCTATTTCGGTTGGAGGAGGCTCAAGGGAGTATGAGGGAATGAAATTCCCTCATGGGTTTGATT
TTAAAAATTGCTTGCAATTTTGCCGAGCGGTAGCGCTGGAAAATTTTTGAAAAAAATTTGGAATTTGGAA
AAAAATGGGGGGAAAGGAAGCGAATTTTGCTTCCGTACTACGACCCCCCATTAAGTGCCGAGTGCCAATT
TTTGTGCCAAAAACGCTCTATCCCAACTGGCTCAAGGGTTTAAGGGGTTTTTCAATCGCCAACGAATCGC
CAACGTTTTCGCCAACGTTTTTTATAAATCTATATTTAAGTAGCTTTATTGTTGTTTTTATGATTACAAA
GTGATACACTAACTTTATAAAATTATTTGATTGGAGTTTTTTAAATGGTGATTTCAGAATCGAAAAAAAG
AGTTATGATTTCTCTGACAAAAGAGCAAGATAAAAAATTAACAGATATGGCGAAACAAAAAGGTTTTTCA
AAATCTGCGGTTGCGGCGTTAGCTATAGAAGAATATGCAAGAAAGGAATCAGAACAAAAAAAATAAGCGA
AAGCTCGCGTTTTTAGAAGGATACGAGTTTTCGCTACTTGTTTTTGATAAGGTAATTATATCATGGCTAT
TAAAAATACTAAAGCTAGAAATTTTGGATTTTTATTATATCCTGACTCAATTCCTAATGATTGGAAAGAA
AAATTAGAGAGTTTGGGCGTATCTATGGCTGTCAGTCCTTTACACGATATGGACGAAAAAAAAGATAAAG
ATACATGGAATAGTAGTGATGTTATACGAAATGGAAAGCACTATAAAAAACCACACTATCACGTTATATA
TATTGCACGAAATCCTGTAACAATAGAAAGCGTTAGGAACAAGATTAAGCGAAAATTGGGGAATAGTTCA
GTTGCTCATGTTGAGATACTTGATTATATCAAAGGTTCATATGAATATTTGACTCATGAATCAAAGGACG
CTATTGCTAAGAATAAACATATATACGACAAAAAAGATATTTTGAACATTAATGATTTTGATATTGACCG
CTATATAACACTTGATGAAAGCCAAAAAAGAGAATTGAAGAATTTACTTTTAGATATAGTGGATGACTAT
AATTTGGTAAATACAAAAGATTTAATGGCTTTTATTCGCCTTAGGGGAGCGGAGTTTGGAATTTTAAATA
CGAATGATGTAAAAGATATTGTTTCAACAAACTCTAGCGCCTTTAGATTATGGTTTGAGGGCAATTATCA
GTGTGGATATAGAGCAAGTTATGCAAAGGTTCTTGATGCTGAAACGGGGGAAATAAAATGACAAACAAAG
AAAAAGAGTTATTTGCTGAAAATGAGGAATTAAAAAAAGAAATTAAGGACTTAAAAGAGCGTATTGAAAG
ATACAGAGAAATGGAAGTTGAATTAAGTACAACAATAGATTTATTGAGAGGAGGGATTATTGAATAAATA
AAAGCCCCCTGACGAAAGTCGAAGGGGGTTTTTATTTTGGTTTGATGTTGCGATTAATAGCAATACAATT
GCAATAAACAAAATGATCTTCCTTCAGGTTATGACCATCTGTGCCAGTTCGTAATGTCTGGTCAACTTTC
CGACTCTGAGAAACTTCTGGAATCGCTAGAGAATTTCTGGAATGGGATTCAGGAGTGGACAGAACGACAC
GGATATATAGTGGATGTGTCAAAACGCATACCATTTTGAACGATGACCTCTAATAATTGTTAATCATGTT
GGTTACGTATTTATTAACTTCTCCTAGTATTAGTAATTATCATGGCTGTCATGGCGCATTAACGGAATAA
AGGGTGTGCTTAAATCGGGCCATTTTGCGTAATAAGAAAAAGGATTAATTATGAGCGAATTGAATTAATA
ATAAGGTAATAGATTTACATTAGAAAATGAAAGGGGATTTTATGCGTGAGAATGTTACAGTCTATCCCGG
CAATAGTTACCCTTATTATCAAGATAAGAAAGAAAAGGATTTTTCGCTACGCTCAAATCCTTTAAAAAAA
CACAAAAGACCACATTTTTTAATGTGGTCTTTATTCTTCAACTAAAGCACCCATTAGTTCAACAAACGAA
AATTGGATAAAGTGGGATATTTTTAAAATATATATTTATGTTACAGTAATATTGACTTTTAAAAAAGGAT
TGATTCTAATGAAGAAAGCAGACAAGTAAGCCTCCTAAATTCACTTTAGATAAAAATTTAGGAGGCATAT
CAAATGAACTTTAATAAAATTGATTTAGACAATTGGAAGAGAAAAGAGATATTTAATCATTATTTGAACC
AACAAACGACTTTTAGTATAACCACAGAAATTGATATTAGTGTTTTATACCGAAACATAAAACAAGAAGG
ATATAAATTTTACCCTGCATTTATTTTCTTAGTGACAAGGGTGATAAACTCAAATACAGCTTTTAGAACT
GGTTACAATAGCGACGGAGAGTTAGGTTATTGGGATAAGTTAGAGCCACTTTATACAATTTTTGATGGTG
TATCTAAAACATTCTCTGGTATTTGGACTCCTGTAAAGAATGACTTCAAAGAGTTTTATGATTTATACCT
TTCTGATGTAGAGAAATATAATGGTTCGGGGAAATTGTTTCCCAAAACACCTATACCTGAAAATGCTTTT
TCTCTTTCTATTATTCCATGGACTTCATTTACTGGGTTTAACTTAAATATCAATAATAATAGTAATTACC
TTCTACCCATTATTACAGCAGGAAAATTCATTAATAAAGGTAATTCAATATATTTACCGCTATCTTTACA
GGTACATCATTCTGTTTGTGATGGTTATCATGCAGGATTGTTTATGAACTCTATTCAGGAATTGTCAGAT
AGGCCTAATGACTGGCTTTTATAATATGAGATAATGCCGACTGTACTTTTTACAGTCGGTTTTCTAATGT
CACTTCTAGATCTG
Features (pLannotate 1.2.2; 5 found; start..end, strand, type, name):
    711..1331    +  CDS            repB: REPB_STRAG - Experimental evidence at protein level: Swiss-Prot protein existence level 1. Is essential for plasmid replication. Nicks the positive strand at the plus origin of replication. From Streptococcus agalactiae.
   1498..1519    +  misc_feature   HA-R (fragment): right homology arm from intron 1 of the mouse Rosa26 gene (Soriano, 1999)
   1616..1786    +  CDS            knt (fragment): KANU_BACSP - Also known as kan. Experimental evidence at protein level: Swiss-Prot protein existence level 1. Inactivates the antibiotic kanamycin by catalyzing the transfer of a nucleotidyl group from nucleoside triphosphates such as ATP to the 4'-hydroxyl group of the aminoglycoside. From Bacillus sp.
   2014..2142    +  CDS            cop (fragment): COP1_STAAU - Protein predicted: Swiss-Prot protein existence level 4. Putative control of replication message. From Staphylococcus aureus.
   2314..2961    +  CDS            cat: CAT1_STAAU - Experimental evidence at transcript level: Swiss-Prot protein existence level 2. This enzyme is an effector of chloramphenicol resistance in bacteria. From Staphylococcus aureus.
