[The description below was written by a language model from this plasmid's Addgene catalogue record and pLannotate feature annotations shown in this document.]
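Description:
pTRK669 is an empty-backbone helper plasmid derived from the broad-host-range shuttle vector pGK12 by removal of the erythromycin resistance gene. It replicates at low copy in both E. coli and Gram-positive bacteria, and selection relies solely on chloramphenicol resistance. It carries no insert; its function is to encode RepA, the replication initiator that pORI-type plasmids lack and therefore need supplied in trans. Because pTRK669 replication is described as temperature sensitive, the helper can be lost at non-permissive temperature. The co-resident pORI plasmid is then left unable to replicate, so continued selection for its marker recovers cells in which it has integrated into the chromosome by homologous recombination. The associated work applied this two-plasmid system to directed chromosomal integration in Lactobacillus acidophilus and Lactobacillus gasseri.

The two sequence records annotated here are about 3.0 to 3.2 kb, shorter than the 4,378 bp listed for the backbone. The depositor notes that preparations from E. coli can contain a smaller deletion derivative, said not to affect function in Gram-positive hosts. The repository's quality-control sequence reflects that deletion, so these tables may not represent the full-length plasmid. Depositor sequencing also showed loss of the NheI site. In both records the automated annotation finds a complete replication initiator gene, labelled repB by similarity to a streptococcal nicking protein typical of rolling-circle plasmids. This presumably corresponds to the RepA of the catalogue entry, although the record does not state the equivalence. A full-length staphylococcal-type cat gene accounts for chloramphenicol resistance. The remaining hits are short fragments: a partial kanamycin nucleotidyltransferase, a partial cop replication-control sequence, and a 22-nt match to a mouse Rosa26 homology arm. The Rosa26 match is almost certainly spurious, and none of these fragments should be taken as functional.
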