Addgene plasmid #71313: pTRK669
Purpose: (Empty Backbone) Helper plasmid for pORI plasmids. Chloramphenicol resistant, temperature sensitive replication in E. coli and gram positives. Encodes RepA.
Depositing lab: Rodolphe Barrangou & Todd Klaenhammer. Depositing organization: North Carolina State University. Publication: Efficient system for directed integration into the Lactobacillus acidophilus and Lactobacillus gasseri chromosomes via homologous recombination. Russell WM, Klaenhammer TR. Appl Environ Microbiol. 2001 Sep;67(9):4361-4. PubMed 11526048.
Backbone
  Vector backbone: pGK12
  Backbone size (bp): 4378
  Modifications to backbone: removal of erythromycin resistance gene
  Vector type: Bacterial Expression ; E. coli-gram positive bacteria shuttle vector
Growth in bacteria
  Bacterial resistance: Chloramphenicol, 25 μg/mL
  Growth temperature: 37°C
  Growth strain: DH10B
  Growth instructions: Chloramphenicol selection is 15 micrograms/mL in E.coli
  Copy number: Low Copy
Terms and licenses: Academic/Nonprofit Terms; Industry Terms: Not Available to Industry
Depositor comments: In plasmid preparations from E. coli, a smaller deletion derivative of pTRK669 of about 1.7 kb may be noticeable. This smaller plasmid does not affect the functionality of pTRK669 in gram positive hosts and may not appear in those backgrounds. Addgene's quality control sequence shows the expected deletion from the smaller derivative of pTRK669. Whole plasmid sequencing from the depositor showed deletion of the NheI site. Please see the provided digest result for reference.
How to cite: pTRK669 was a gift from Rodolphe Barrangou & Todd Klaenhammer (Addgene plasmid # 71313 ; http://n2t.net/addgene:71313 ; RRID:Addgene_71313)
