>Addgene plasmid #71313 | pTRK669 | addgene partial sequence | sequence record 134957 | KlaenP-F1 5'-TGAAAGCCGATGACTGAATG-3'
AGGGAGTATGAGGGAATGAAATTCCCTCATGGGTTTGATTTTAAAAATTGCTTGCAATTTTGCCGAGCGG
TAGCGCTGGAAAATTTTTGAAAAAAATTTGGAATTTGGAAAAAAATGGGGGGAAAGGAAGCGAATTTTGC
TTCCGTACTACGACCCCCCATTAAGTGCCGAGTGCCAATTTTTGTGCCAAAAACGCTCTATCCCAACTGG
CTCAAGGGTTTAAGGGGTTTTTCAATCGCCAACGAATCGCCAACGTTTTCGCCAACGTTTTTTATAAATC
TATATTTAAGTAGCTTTATTGTTGTTTTTATGATTACAAAGTGATACACTAACTTTATAAAATTATTTGA
TTGGAGTTTTTTAAATGGTGATTTCAGAATCGAAAAAAAGAGTTATGATTTCTCTGACAAAAGAGCAAGA
TAAAAAATTAACAGATATGGCGAAACAAAAAGGTTTTTCAAAATCTGCGGTTGCGGCGTTAGCTATAGAA
GAATATGCAAGAAAGGAATCAGAACAAAAAAAATAAGCGAAAGCTCGCGTTTTTAGAAGGATACGAGTTT
TCGCTACTTGTTTTTGATAAGGTAATTATATCATGGCTATTAAAAATACTAAAGCTAGAAATTTTGGAGG
CATATCAAATGAACTTTAATAAAATTGATTTAGACAATTGGAAGAGAAAAGAGA
